>Addgene plasmid #58280 | pERB109 | depositor full sequence | sequence record 89739 | pERB109 sequence 11555 bps
AAGCTTAATAAACACGGAAGGAGACAATACCGGAAGGAACCCGCGCTATGACGGCAATAAAAAGACAGAA
TAAAACGCACGGGTGTTGGGTCGTTTGTTCATAAACGCGGGGTTCGGTCCCAGGGCTGGCACTCTGTCGA
TACCCCACCGAGACCCCATTGGGGCCAATACGCCCGCGTTTCTTCCTTTTCCCCACCCCACCCCCCAAGT
TCGGGTGAAGGCCCAGGGCTCGCAGCCAACGTCGGGGCGGCAGGCCCTGCCATAGCCACTGGCCCCGTGG
GTTAGGGACGGGGTCCCCCATTCGAGAATAAATAACTTCGTATAAAGTATCCTATACGAAGTTATCACCC
TGCAGTACGTATCCGGTAGCCTTGCAGAAGTTGGTCGTGAGGCACTGGGCAGGTAAGTATCAAGGTTACA
AGACAGGTTTAAGGAGACCAATAGAAACTGGGCTTGTCGAGACAGAGAAGACTCTTGCGTTTCGGTCGAC
TTCTAGAGCTCTGGAGGCTTGCTGAAGGCTGTATGCTGATATGGATTCATGTGCACATGGTTTTGGCCAC
TGACTGACCATGTGCATGAATCCATATCAGGACACAAGGCCTGTTACTAGCACTCACATGGAACAAATGG
CCGAATTCGGCGCTAGCTGCTGATATCGCATACGCGTGGACCAGATAGGCACCTATTGGTCTTACTGACA
TCCACTTTGCCTTTCTCTCCACAGGTGTCGGTACCGCGGGCCCGGGATCCACCGGCGCGCCACCATGTCT
GTGGATCCAATGACCTACGAGGCCCAGTTCTTTGGCTTCACGCCACAAACGTGCATGCTTCGGATCTACA
TTGCATTTCAAGACTACCTATTTGAAGTGATGCAGGCCGTTGAACAGGTTATTCTGAAGAAGCTGGATGG
CATCCCAGACTGTGACATTAGCCCAGTGCAGATTCGCAAATGCACAGAGAAGTTTCTTTGCTTCATGAAA
GGACATTTTGATAACCTTTTTAGCAAAATGGAGCAACTGTTTTTGCAGCTGATTTTACGTATTCCCTCAA
ACATCTTGCTTCCTGAAGATAAATGTAAGGAGACACCTTATAGTGAGGAAGATTTTCAGCATCTCCAGAA
AGAAATTGAACAGTTACAGGAGAAGTACAAGACTGAATTATGTACTAAGCAGGCCCTTCTTGCAGAATTA
GAAGAGCAAAAAATTGTTCAGGCCAAACTCAAACAGACGTTGACTTTCTTTGATGAGCTTCATAATGTTG
GCAGAGATCATGGGACTAGTGATTTTAGGGAGAGTTTAGTATCCCTGGTTCAGAACTCCAGAAAACTACA
GAACATTAGAGACAATGTGGAAAAGGAATCGAAACGACTGAAAATATCTATGCTAGCAGTCGCCACCATG
GTGAGCAAGGGCGAGGAGCTGTTCACCGGGGTGGTGCCCATCCTGGTCGAGCTGGACGGCGACGTAAACG
GCCACAAGTTCAGCGTGTCCGGCGAGGGCGAGGGCGATGCCACCTACGGCAAGCTGACCCTGAAGTTCAT
CTGCACCACCGGCAAGCTGCCCGTGCCCTGGCCCACCCTCGTGACCACCCTGACCTACGGCGTGCAGTGC
TTCAGCCGCTACCCCGACCACATGAAGCAGCACGACTTCTTCAAGTCCGCCATGCCCGAAGGCTACGTCC
AGGAGCGCACCATCTTCTTCAAGGACGACGGCAACTACAAGACCCGCGCCGAGGTGAAGTTCGAGGGCGA
CACCCTGGTGAACCGCATCGAGCTGAAGGGCATCGACTTCAAGGAGGACGGCAACATCCTGGGGCACAAG
CTGGAGTACAACTACAACAGCCACAACGTCTATATCATGGCCGACAAGCAGAAGAACGGCATCAAGGTGA
ACTTCAAGATCCGCCACAACATCGAGGACGGCAGCGTGCAGCTCGCCGACCACTACCAGCAGAACACCCC
CATCGGCGACGGCCCCGTGCTGCTGCCCGACAACCACTACCTGAGCACCCAGTCCGCCCTGAGCAAAGAC
CCCAACGAGAAGCGCGATCACATGGTCCTGCTGGAGTTCGTGACCGCCGCCGGGATCACTCTCGGCATGG
ACGAGCTGTACAAGGGTGGTGAATTCTCTAGAGGAGTGCAGGTGGAAACCATCTCCCCAGGAGACGGGCG
CACCTTCCCCAAGCGCGGCCAGACCTGCGTGGTGCACTACACCGGGATGCTTGAAGATGGAAAGAAATTT
GATTCCTCCCGGGACAGAAACAAGCCCTTTAAGTTTATGCTAGGCAAGCAGGAGGTGATCCGAGGCTGGG
AAGAAGGGGTTGCCCAGATGAGTGTGGGTCAGAGAGCCAAACTGACTATATCTCCAGATTATGCCTATGG
TGCCACTGGGCACCCAGGCATCATCCCACCACATGCCACTCTCGTCTTCGATGTGGAGCTTCTAAAACTG
GAAACTAGAGGCGTGCAGGTCGAGACCATCAGCCCCGGCGACGGCCGCACCTTTCCCAAGAGAGGCCAGA
CTTGCGTGGTCCACTACACCGGCATGCTGGAGGACGGCAAGAAGTTCGACAGCAGCCGCGACCGCAACAA
GCCCTTCAAGTTCATGCTGGGCAAACAGGAAGTGATCCGCGGCTGGGAGGAAGGCGTGGCTCAGATGAGC
GTGGGGCAGCGGGCCAAGCTGACCATCAGCCCCGACTATGCCTACGGCGCCACCGGCCACCCCGGCATCA
TCCCCCCCCACGCCACCCTGGTGTTCGACGTGGAGCTGCTGAAGCTGGAGACTAGTGAATTCGGAGTGCA
GGTGGAAACCATCTCCCCAGGAGACGGGCGCACCTTCCCCAAGCGCGGCCAGACCTGCGTGGTGCACTAC
ACCGGGATGCTTGAAGATGGAAAGAAATTTGATTCCTCCCGGGACAGAAACAAGCCCTTTAAGTTTATGC
TAGGCAAGCAGGAGGTGATCCGAGGCTGGGAAGAAGGGGTTGCCCAGATGAGTGTGGGTCAGAGAGCCAA
ACTGACTATATCTCCAGATTATGCCTATGGTGCCACTGGGCACCCAGGCATCATCCCACCACATGCCACT
CTCGTCTTCGATGTGGAGCTTCTAAAACTGGAATGATCTAGAGGGCCCTATTCTCCGGATAACCGGAGGT
GCAGGCTGCCTATGCATGTTAACAATTGCATCGATAAGCTTGATATCGAATTCCTGCAGCCCGGGGGATC
CGCCCCTCTCCCTCCCCCCCCCCTAACGTTACTGGCCGAAGCCGCTTGGAATAAGGCCGGTGTGCGTTTG
TCTATATGTTATTTTCCACCATATTGCCGTCTTTTGGCAATGTGAGGGCCCGGAAACCTGGCCCTGTCTT
CTTGACGAGCATTCCTAGGGGTCTTTCCCCTCTCGCCAAAGGAATGCAAGGTCTGTTGAATGTCGTGAAG
GAAGCAGTTCCTCTGGAAGCTTCTTGAAGACAAACAACGTCTGTAGCGACCCTTTGCAGGCAGCGGAACC
CCCCACCTGGCGACAGGTGCCTCTGCGGCCAAAAGCCACGTGTATAAGATACACCTGCAAAGGCGGCACA
ACCCCAGTGCCACGTTGTGAGTTGGATAGTTGTGGAAAGAGTCAAATGGCTCTCCTCAAGCGTATTCAAC
AAGGGGCTGAAGGATGCCCAGAAGGTACCCCATTGTATGGGATCTGATCTGGGGCCTCGGTACACATGCT
TTACATGTGTTTAGTCGAGGTTAAAAAAACGTCTAGGCCCCCCGAACCACGGGGACGTGGTTTTCCTTTG
AAAAACACGATGATAATATGGCCACAACCATGACCGAGTACAAGCCCACGGTGCGCCTCGCCACCCGCGA
CGACGTCCCCCGGGCCGTACGCACCCTCGCCGCCGCGTTCGCCGACTACCCCGCCACGCGCCACACCGTC
GACCCGGACCGCCACATCGAGCGGGTCACCGAGCTGCAAGAACTCTTCCTCACGCGCGTCGGGCTCGACA
TCGGCAAGGTGTGGGTCGCGGACGACGGCGCCGCGGTGGCGGTCTGGACCACGCCGGAGAGCGTCGAAGC
GGGGGCGGTGTTCGCCGAGATCGGCCCGCGCATGGCCGAGTTGAGCGGTTCCCGGCTGGCCGCGCAGCAA
CAGATGGAAGGCCTCCTGGCGCCGCACCGGCCCAAGGAGCCCGCGTGGTTCCTGGCCACCGTCGGCGTGT
CGCCCGACCACCAGGGCAAGGGTCTGGGCAGCGCCGTCGTGCTCCCCGGAGTGGAGGCGGCCGAGCGCGC
CGGGGTGCCCGCCTTCCTGGAGACCTCCGCGCCCCGCAACCTCCCCTTCTACGAGCGGCTCGGCTTCACC
GTCACCGCCGACGTCGAGGTGCCCGAAGGACCGCGCACCTGGTGCATGACCCGCAAGCCCGGTGCCTAGC
CGGAGACCGAAAGGAGCGCACGACCCCATGGCTCCGACCGAAGCCGACCCGGGCGGCCCCGCCGACCCCG
CACCCGCCCCCGAGGCCCACCGACTCTAGAGCTCGCTGATCAGCCTCGACTGTGCCTTCTAGTTGCCAGC
CATCTGTTGTTTGCCCCTCCCCCGTGCCTTCCTTGACCCTGGAAGGTGCCACTCCCACTGTCCTTTCCTA
ATAAAATGAGGAAATTGCATCGCATTGTCTGAGTAGGTGTCATTCTATTCTGGGGGGTGGGGTGGGGCAG
GACAGCAAGGGGGAGGATTGGGAAGACAATAGCACTAGTTTCGCGTTAAGATACATTGATGAGTTTGGAC
AAACCACAACTAGAATGCAGTGAAAAAAATGCTTTATTTGTGAAATTTGTGATGCTATTGCTTTATTTGT
AACCATTATAAGCTGCAATAAACAAGTTAACAACAACAATTGCATTCATTTTATGTTTCAGGTTCAGGGG
GAGGTGTGGGAGGTTTTTTAAAGCAAGTAAAACCTCTACAAATGTGGTATGGCTGATTATGATCAGTTAT
CTAGATCCGGTGGATCTATTTACCCGGGGAGCATGTCAAGGTCAAAATCGTCAAGGGCATCGGCTGGGAG
CATGTCTAAGTCAAAATCGTCAAGGGCGTCGGTCGGCCCGCCGCTTTCGCACTTTAGCTGTTTCTCCAGG
CCACATATGATTAGTTCCAGGCCGAAAAGGAAGGCAGGTTCGGCTCCCTGCCGGTCGAACAGCTCAATTG
CTTGTCTCAGAAGTGGGGGCATAGAATCGGTGGTAGGTGTCTCTCTTTCCTCTTTTGCTACTTGATGCTC
CTGTTCCTCCAATACGCAGCCCAGTGTAAAGTGGCCCACGGCGGACAGAGCGTACAGTGCGTTCTCCAGG
GAGAAGCCTTGCTGACACAGGAACGCGAGCTGATTTTCCAGGGTTTCGTACTGTTTCTCTGTTGGGCGGG
TGCCGAGATGCACTTTAGCCCCGTCGCGATGTGAGAGGAGAGCACAGCGGTATGACTTGGCGTTGTTCCG
CAGAAAGTCTTGCCATGACTCGCCTTCCAGGGGGCAGAAGTGGGTATGATGCCTGTCCAGCATCTCGATT
GGCAGGGCATCGAGCAGGGCCCGCTTGTTCTTCACGTGCCAGTACAGGGTAGGCTGCTCAACTCCCAGCT
TTTGAGCGAGTTTCCTTGTCGTCAGGCCTTCGATACCGACACCATTGAGTAATTCCAGAGCTCCGTTTAT
GACTTTGCTCTTGTCCAGCCTAGACATGGTGGCTAGCGTCTAACAAAAAAGCCAAAAACGGCCAGAATTT
AGCGGACAATTTACTAGTCTAACACTGAAAATTACATATTGACCCAAATGATTACATTTCAAAAGGTGCC
TAAAAAACTTCACAAAACACACTCGCCAACCCCGAGCGCATAGTTCAAAACCGGAGCTTCAGCTACTTAA
GAAGATAGGTACATAAAACCGACCAAAGAAACTGACGCCTCACTTATCCCTCCCCTCACCAGAGGTCCGG
CGCCTGTCGATTCAGGAGAGCCTACCCTAGGCCCGAACCCTGCGTCCTGCGACGGAGAAAAGCCTACCGC
ACACCTACCGGCAGGTGGCCCCACCCTGCATTATAAGCCAACAGAACGGGTGACGTCACGACACGACGAG
GGCGCGCGCTCCCAAAGGTACGGGTGCACTGCCCAACGGCACCGCCATAACTGCCGCCCCCGCAACAGAC
GACAAACCGAGTTCTCCAGTCAGTGACAAACTTCACGTCAGGGTCCCCAGATGGTGCCCCAGCCCATCTC
ACCCGAATAAGAGCTTTCCCGCATTAGCGAAGGCCTCAAGACCTTGGGTTCTTGCCGCCCACCATGCCCC
CCACCTTGTTTCAACGACCTCACAGCCCGCCTCACAAGCGTCTTCCATTCAAGACTCGGGAACAGCCGCC
ATTTTGCTGCGCTCCCCCCAACCCCCAGTTCAGGGCAACCTTGCTCGCGGACCCAGACTACAGCCCTTGG
CGGTCTCTCCACACGCTTCCGTCCCACCGAGCGGCCCGGCGGCCACGAAAGCCCCGGCCAGCCCAGCAGC
CCGCTACTCACCAAGTGACGATCACAGCGATCCACAAACAAGAACCGCGACCCAAATCCCGGCTGCGACG
GAACTAGCTGTGCCACACCCGGCGCGTCCTTATATAATCATCGGCGTTCACCGCCCCACGGAGATCCCTC
CGCAGAATCGCCGAGAAGGGACTACTTTTCCTCGCCTGTTCCGCTCTCTGGAAAGAAAACCAGTGCCCTA
GAGTCACCCAAGTCCCGTCCTAAAATGTCCTTCTGCTGATACTGGGGTTCTAAGGCCGAGTCTTATGAGC
AGCGGGCCGCTGTCCTGAGCGTCCGGGCGGAAGGATCAGGACGCTCGCTGCGCCCTTCGTCTGACGTGGC
AGCGCTCGCCGTGAGGAGGGGGGCGCCCGCGGGAGGCGCCAAAACCCGGCGCGGAGGCCACGCGTACTAG
ACGAGTTTACTCCCTATCAGTGATAGAGAACGATGTCGAGTTTACTCCCTATCAGTGATAGAGAACGTAT
GTCGAGTTTACTCCCTATCAGTGATAGAGAACGTATGTCGAGTTTACTCCCTATCAGTGATAGAGAACGT
ATGTCGAGTTTATCCCTATCAGTGATAGAGAACGTATGTCGAGTTTACTCCCTATCAGTGATAGAGAACG
TATGTCGAGGTAGGCGTGTACGGTGGGAGGCCTATATAAGCAGAGCTCGTTTAGTGAACCGTCAGATCGC
ACCGGGTGACTCTCTTAAGGTAGCCTTGCAGAAGTTGGTCGTGAGGCACTGGGCAGGTAAGTATCAAGGT
TACAAGACAGGTTTAAGGAGACCAATAGAAACTGGGCTTGTCGAGACAGAGAAGACTCTTGCGTTTCGGT
CGACTTCTAGAGCTCTGGAGGCTTGCTGAAGGCTGTATGCTAGAGACGTACAGATGCGTCTCACAGGACA
CAAGGCCTGTTACTAGCACTCACATGGAACAAATGGCCGAATTCGGCGCTAGCTGCTGATATCGCATACG
CGTGGACCAGATAGGCACCTATTGGTCTTACTGACATCCACTTTGCCTTTCTCTCCACAGGTGTCGGTAC
CGCGGGCCCGGGATCCACCGGTCACCATGGTGAGCAAGGGCGAGGAGGATAACATGGCCATCATCAAGGA
GTTCATGCGCTTCAAGGTGCACATGGAGGGCTCCGTGAACGGCCACGAGTTCGAGATCGAGGGCGAGGGC
GAGGGCCGCCCCTACGAGGGCACCCAGACCGCCAAGCTGAAGGTGACCAAGGGTGGCCCCCTGCCCTTCG
CCTGGGACATCCTGTCCCCTCAGTTCATGTACGGCTCCAAGGCCTACGTGAAGCACCCCGCCGACATCCC
CGACTACTTGAAGCTGTCCTTCCCCGAGGGCTTCAAGTGGGAGCGCGTGATGAACTTCGAGGACGGCGGC
GTGGTGACCGTGACCCAGGACTCCTCCCTGCAGGACGGCGAGTTCATCTACAAGGTGAAGCTGCGCGGCA
CCAACTTCCCCTCCGACGGCCCCGTAATGCAGAAGAAGACCATGGGCTGGGAGGCCTCCTCCGAGCGGAT
GTACCCCGAGGACGGCGCCCTGAAGGGCGAGATCAAGCAGAGGCTGAAGCTGAAGGACGGCGGCCACTAC
GACGCTGAGGTCAAGACCACCTACAAGGCCAAGAAGCCCGTGCAGCTGCCCGGCGCCTACAACGTCAACA
TCAAGTTGGACATCACCTCCCACAACGAGGACTACACCATCGTGGAACAGTACGAACGCGCCGAGGGCCG
CCACTCCACCGGCGGCATGGACGAGCTGTACAAGGGTACCGCGGGCCCGGGATCCACCGGATCTAGAATC
CTCTGGCATGAGATGTGGCATGAAGGCCTGGAAGAGGCATCTCGTTTGTACTTTGGGGAAAGGAACGTGA
AAGGCATGTTTGAGGTGCTGGAGCCCTTGCATGCTATGATGGAACGGGGCCCCCAGACTCTGAAGGAAAC
ATCCTTTAATCAGGCCTATGGTCGAGATTTAATGGAGGCCCAAGAGTGGTGCAGGAAGTACATGAAATCA
GGGAATGTCAAGGACCTCCTCCAAGCCTGGGACCTCTATTATCATGTGTTCCGACGAATCTCAAAGACTA
GATAAGTACAAGTAAACACTCAGGTGCAGGCTGCCTATCAGAAGGTGGTGGCTGGTGTGGCCAATGCCCT
GGCTCACAAATACCACTGAGATCTTTTTCCCTCTGCCAAAAATTATGGGGACATCATGAAGCCCCTTGAG
CATCTGACTTCTGGCTAATAAAGGAAATTTATTTTCATTGCAATAGTGTGTTGGAATTTTTTGTGTCTCT
CACTCGGAAGGACATATGGGAGGGCAAATCATTTAAAACATCAGAATGAGTATTTGGTTTAGAGTTTGGC
AACATATGCCATATGCTGGCTGCCATGAACAAAGGTGGCTATAAAGAGGTCATCAGTATATGAAACAGCC
CCCTGCTGTCCATTCCTTATTCCATAGAAAAGCCTTGACTTGAGGTTAGATTTTTTTTATATTTTGTTTT
GTGTTATTTTTTTCTTTAACATCCCTAAAATTTTCCTTACATGTTTTACTAGCCAGATTTTTCCTCCTCT
CCTGACTACTCCCAGTCATAGCTGTCCCTCTTCTCTTATGAAGATCCCTCGACCTGAGCGTCGAGCTAGC
ATATGGATCCATATAACTTCGTATAATGTATGCTATACGAAGTTATTACGATACCGTCAACTTGTTTATT
GCAGCTTATAATGGTTACAAATAAAGCAATAGCATCACAAATTTCACAAATAAAGCATTTTTTTCACTGC
ATTCTAGTTGTGGTTTGTCCAAACTCATCAATGTATCTTAGGTACCCAGCTTTTGTTCCCTTTAGTGAGG
GTTAATTGCGCGCTTGGCGTAATCATGGTCATAGCTGTTTCCTGTGTGAAATTGTTATCCGCTCACAATT
CCACACAACATACGAGCCGGAAGCATAAAGTGTAAAGCCTGGGGTGCCTAATGAGTGAGCTAACTCACAT
TAATTGCGTTGCGCTCACTGCCCGCTTTCCAGTCGGGAAACCTGTCGTGCCAGCTGCATTAATGAATCGG
CCAACGCGCGGGGAGAGGCGGTTTGCGTATTGGGCGCTCTTCCGCTTCCTCGCTCACTGACTCGCTGCGC
TCGGTCGTTCGGCTGCGGCGAGCGGTATCAGCTCACTCAAAGGCGGTAATACGGTTATCCACAGAATCAG
GGGATAACGCAGGAAAGAACATGTGAGCAAAAGGCCAGCAAAAGGCCAGGAACCGTAAAAAGGCCGCGTT
GCTGGCGTTTTTCCATAGGCTCCGCCCCCCTGACGAGCATCACAAAAATCGACGCTCAAGTCAGAGGTGG
CGAAACCCGACAGGACTATAAAGATACCAGGCGTTTCCCCCTGGAAGCTCCCTCGTGCGCTCTCCTGTTC
CGACCCTGCCGCTTACCGGATACCTGTCCGCCTTTCTCCCTTCGGGAAGCGTGGCGCTTTCTCATAGCTC
ACGCTGTAGGTATCTCAGTTCGGTGTAGGTCGTTCGCTCCAAGCTGGGCTGTGTGCACGAACCCCCCGTT
CAGCCCGACCGCTGCGCCTTATCCGGTAACTATCGTCTTGAGTCCAACCCGGTAAGACACGACTTATCGC
CACTGGCAGCAGCCACTGGTAACAGGATTAGCAGAGCGAGGTATGTAGGCGGTGCTACAGAGTTCTTGAA
GTGGTGGCCTAACTACGGCTACACTAGAAGAACAGTATTTGGTATCTGCGCTCTGCTGAAGCCAGTTACC
TTCGGAAAAAGAGTTGGTAGCTCTTGATCCGGCAAACAAACCACCGCTGGTAGCGGTGGTTTTTTTGTTT
GCAAGCAGCAGATTACGCGCAGAAAAAAAGGATCTCAAGAAGATCCTTTGATCTTTTCTACGGGGTCTGA
CGCTCAGTGGAACGAAAACTCACGTTAAGGGATTTTGGTCATGAGATTATCAAAAAGGATCTTCACCTAG
ATCCTTTTAAATTAAAAATGAAGTTTTAAATCAATCTAAAGTATATATGAGTAAACTTGGTCTGACAGTT
ACCAATGCTTAATCAGTGAGGCACCTATCTCAGCGATCTGTCTATTTCGTTCATCCATAGTTGCCTGACT
CCCCGTCGTGTAGATAACTACGATACGGGAGGGCTTACCATCTGGCCCCAGTGCTGCAATGATACCGCGA
GACCCACGCTCACCGGCTCCAGATTTATCAGCAATAAACCAGCCAGCCGGAAGGGCCGAGCGCAGAAGTG
GTCCTGCAACTTTATCCGCCTCCATCCAGTCTATTAATTGTTGCCGGGAAGCTAGAGTAAGTAGTTCGCC
AGTTAATAGTTTGCGCAACGTTGTTGCCATTGCTACAGGCATCGTGGTGTCACGCTCGTCGTTTGGTATG
GCTTCATTCAGCTCCGGTTCCCAACGATCAAGGCGAGTTACATGATCCCCCATGTTGTGCAAAAAAGCGG
TTAGCTCCTTCGGTCCTCCGATCGTTGTCAGAAGTAAGTTGGCCGCAGTGTTATCACTCATGGTTATGGC
AGCACTGCATAATTCTCTTACTGTCATGCCATCCGTAAGATGCTTTTCTGTGACTGGTGAGTACTCAACC
AAGTCATTCTGAGAATAGTGTATGCGGCGACCGAGTTGCTCTTGCCCGGCGTCAATACGGGATAATACCG
CGCCACATAGCAGAACTTTAAAAGTGCTCATCATTGGAAAACGTTCTTCGGGGCGAAAACTCTCAAGGAT
CTTACCGCTGTTGAGATCCAGTTCGATGTAACCCACTCGTGCACCCAACTGATCTTCAGCATCTTTTACT
TTCACCAGCGTTTCTGGGTGAGCAAAAACAGGAAGGCAAAATGCCGCAAAAAAGGGAATAAGGGCGACAC
GGAAATGTTGAATACTCATACTCTTCCTTTTTCAATATTATTGAAGCATTTATCAGGGTTATTGTCTCAT
GAGCGGATACATATTTGAATGTATTTAGAAAAATAAACAAATAGGGGTTCCGCGCACATTTCCCCGAAAA
GTGCC
Features (pLannotate 1.2.2; 42 found; start..end, strand, type, name):
     52..100     +  polyA_signal   HSV TK poly(A) signal: herpes simplex virus thymidine kinase polyadenylation signal (Cole and Stacy, 1985)
    312..345     -  protein_bind   lox2272: Cre-mediated recombination occurs in the 8-bp core sequence (GGATACTT). lox2272 sites are compatible with each other, but incompatible with loxP or loxN sites (Lee and Saito, 1988). Cre recombinase
    403..483     +  intron         chimeric intron (fragment): chimera between introns from human β-globin and immunoglobulin heavy chain genes
    501..527     +  ncRNA          5' miR-155: sequence upstream of the precursor of mouse miR-155 microRNA (Uva et al., 2013) miRNA
    591..632     +  ncRNA          3' miR-155: sequence downstream of the precursor of mouse miR-155 microRNA (Uva et al., 2013) miRNA
    674..724     +  intron         chimeric intron (fragment): chimera between introns from human β-globin and immunoglobulin heavy chain genes
    729..755     +  misc_feature   MCS (fragment): multiple cloning site
    765..1379    +  CDS            MIS12: MIS12_HUMAN - Experimental evidence at protein level: Swiss-Prot protein existence level 1. Part of the MIS12 complex which is required for normal chromosome alignment and segregation and for kinetochore formation during mitosis (PubMed:12515822, PubMed:15502821, PubMed:16585270). Essential for proper kinetochore microtubule attachments (PubMed:23891108). From Homo sapiens (Human).
   1398..2114    +  CDS            EGFP: EGFP is a basic (constitutively fluorescent) green fluorescent protein published in 1996, derived from Aequorea victoria. It is reported to be a rapidly-maturing weak dimer with moderate acid sensitivity.
   2133..2453    +  CDS            DmrB: F36V mutant of FK506-binding protein FKBP12 binds synthetic ligands that do not bind wild-type FKBP
   2460..2780    +  CDS            FKBP: human FK506-binding protein FKBP12 synthetic gene with alternative codons
   2793..3116    +  CDS            FKBP: human FK506-binding protein FKBP12
   3180..3221    -  misc_feature   MCS (fragment): pBluescript multiple cloning site
   3223..3809    +  misc_feature   IRES2: internal ribosome entry site (IRES) of the encephalomyocarditis virus (EMCV)
   3810..4407    +  CDS            PuroR (fragment): puromycin N-acetyltransferase; pac from Streptomyces alboniger; confers resistance to puromycin
   4438..4503    +  CDS            dmpM (fragment): DMPM_STRAD - Protein inferred from homology: Swiss-Prot protein existence level 3. From Streptomyces alboniger.
   4530..4641    +  polyA_signal   bGH poly(A) signal: bovine growth hormone polyadenylation signal
   4737..4858    -  polyA_signal   SV40 poly(A) signal: SV40 polyadenylation signal
   4881..4965    -  CDS            large T antigen (fragment): large T antigen from SV40 (simian virus 40)
   4990..5697    -  CDS            rtTA3: reverse tetracycline transactivator 3 activates expression from Tet-responsive promoters in the presence of doxycycline
   5708..6919    -  promoter       UbC promoter: human ubiquitin C promoter
   6932..7210    +  promoter       tight TRE promoter (fragment): Tet-responsive promoter PTight, consisting of seven tet operator sequences followed by the minimal CMV promoter
   7267..7347    +  intron         chimeric intron (fragment): chimera between introns from human β-globin and immunoglobulin heavy chain genes
   7365..7391    +  ncRNA          5' miR-155: sequence upstream of the precursor of mouse miR-155 microRNA (Uva et al., 2013) miRNA
   7417..7458    +  ncRNA          3' miR-155: sequence downstream of the precursor of mouse miR-155 microRNA (Uva et al., 2013) miRNA
   7500..7550    +  intron         chimeric intron (fragment): chimera between introns from human β-globin and immunoglobulin heavy chain genes
   7555..7582    +  misc_feature   MCS (fragment): multiple cloning site
   7587..8294    +  CDS            mCherry: mCherry is a basic (constitutively fluorescent) red fluorescent protein published in 2004, derived from Discosoma sp.. It is reported to be a very rapidly-maturing monomer with low acid sensitivity.
   8295..8320    +  misc_feature   MCS (fragment): multiple cloning site
   8328..8606    +  CDS            FRB*: T2098L mutant of FKBP-rapamycin binding domain of human FRAP binds synthetic ligands such as AP21967
   8631..8696    +  CDS            HBB (fragment): HBB_PONPY - Experimental evidence at transcript level: Swiss-Prot protein existence level 2. Involved in oxygen transport from the lung to the various peripheral tissues. From Pongo pygmaeus (Bornean orangutan).
   8767..8822    +  polyA_signal   β-globin poly(A) signal: rabbit β-globin polyadenylation signal (Gil and Proudfoot, 1987)
   9183..9216    -  protein_bind   loxP: Cre-mediated recombination occurs in the 8-bp core sequence (GCATACAT). Cre recombinase
   9229..9350    +  polyA_signal   SV40 poly(A) signal: SV40 polyadenylation signal
   9369..9387    -  promoter       T3 promoter: promoter for bacteriophage T3 RNA polymerase
   9430..9452    -  protein_bind   lac operator (fragment): The lac repressor binds to the lac operator to inhibit transcription in E. coli. This inhibition can be relieved by adding lactose or isopropyl-β-D-thiogalactopyranoside (IPTG). lac repressor encoded by lacI
   9456..9486    -  promoter       lac promoter: promoter for the E. coli lac operon
   9501..9522    -  protein_bind   CAP binding site: CAP binding activates transcription in the presence of cAMP. E. coli catabolite activator protein
   9535..9627    -  CDS            lacI (fragment): lac repressor; lacI; The lac repressor binds to the lac operator to inhibit transcription in E. coli. This inhibition can be relieved by adding lactose or isopropyl-β-D-thiogalactopyranoside (IPTG).
   9810..10398   -  rep_origin     ori: high-copy-number ColE1/pMB1/pBR322/pUC origin of replication
  10569..11429   -  CDS            AmpR: β-lactamase; bla; confers resistance to ampicillin, carbenicillin, and related antibiotics
  11430..11534   -  promoter       AmpR promoter: bla
