[The description below was written by a language model from this plasmid's Addgene catalogue record and pLannotate feature annotations shown in this document.]
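Description:
pERB109 is an 11.5 kb mammalian expression plasmid built on an inducible knockdown/cDNA RMCE (recombinase-mediated cassette exchange) backbone. It is propagated in E. coli at high copy from a ColE1/pUC-type origin with ampicillin selection. The mammalian payload lies between a lox2272 site and a loxP site. These two sites are incompatible with each other, so Cre can swap the whole cassette in a defined orientation into a matching pre-engineered genomic locus.

The first unit, described as constitutive, begins just inside the lox2272 site. No promoter is annotated upstream of it, so it may depend on a promoter at the acceptor locus, though the record does not say this. The unit contains a chimeric intron holding a miR-155-based miRNA scaffold, recorded as targeting FKBP. This is followed by human MIS12 fused to EGFP and three tandem FKBP12 copies, one of which is annotated as a synthetic gene with alternative codons and another as the F36V variant. An EMCV IRES then drives puromycin resistance for selecting integrants, and the unit ends in a bGH polyadenylation signal.

A UbC promoter on the opposite strand expresses rtTA3. In the presence of doxycycline, rtTA3 activates a tight TRE promoter driving the second unit. That unit has the same intron and miR-155 flanks, apparently without a substantial hairpin insert judging by the spacing, and encodes mCherry fused to the FRB T2098L domain, ending in a β-globin polyadenylation signal.

Together these parts form a chemically induced dimerization system. Mis12-GFP-FKBPx3 serves as a kinetochore anchor, and a rapamycin-type ligand recruits the FRB fusion to it. The miRNA is presumably meant to deplete endogenous FKBP that would compete for the ligand. The associated study recruited Mad1 to metaphase kinetochores, so mCherry-FRB alone plausibly serves as a control, although the record does not state this.
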