Addgene plasmid #58280: pERB109
Purpose: constitutive miRFKBP5_Mis12-GFP-FKBP3; inducible mCh-FRB
Depositing lab: Michael Lampson. Depositing organization: University of Pennsylvania. Publication: Recruitment of Mad1 to metaphase kinetochores is sufficient to reactivate the mitotic checkpoint. Ballister ER, Riegman M, Lampson MA. J Cell Biol. 2014 Mar 17;204(6):901-8. doi: 10.1083/jcb.201311113. PubMed 24637323.
Backbone
  Vector backbone: inducible knockdown/cDNA RMCE
  Vector type: Mammalian Expression
Growth in bacteria
  Bacterial resistance: Ampicillin, 100 μg/mL
  Growth temperature: 37°C
  Growth strain: DH5alpha
  Copy number: High Copy
Gene/Insert 1
  Gene/Insert name: FKBP-targeted miRNA (alt name: pERB109)
  Species: H. sapiens (human)
Gene/Insert 2
  Gene/Insert name: Mis12-GFP-FKBPx3
  Species: H. sapiens (human)
  Tag / fusion protein: GFP
Gene/Insert 3
  Gene/Insert name: inducible mCh-FRB
  Species: H. sapiens (human)
  Tag / fusion protein: mCherry (N terminal on insert)
Terms and licenses: Academic/Nonprofit Terms; Industry Terms: Not Available to Industry
How to cite: pERB109 was a gift from Michael Lampson (Addgene plasmid # 58280 ; http://n2t.net/addgene:58280 ; RRID:Addgene_58280)
