>Addgene plasmid #58280 | pERB109 | addgene partial sequence | sequence record 102078 | EGFP-N 5'-CGTCGCCGTCCAGCTCGACCAG-3'
GCTCACCATGGTGGCGACTGCTAGCATAGATATTTTCAGTCGTTTCGATTCCTTTTCCACATTGTCTCTA
ATGTTCTGTAGTTTTCTGGAGTTCTGAACCAGGGATACTAAACTCTCCCTAAAATCACTAGTCCCATGAT
CTCTGCCAACATTATGAAGCTCATCAAAGAAAGTCAACGTCTGTTTGAGTTTGGCCTGAACAATTTTTTG
CTCTTCTAATTCTGCAAGAAGGGCCTGCTTAGTACATAATTCAGTCTTGTACTTCTCCTGTAACTGTTCA
ATTTCTTTCTGGAGATGCTGAAAATCTTCCTCACTATAAGGTGTCTCCTTACATTTATCTTCAGGAAGCA
AGATGTTTGAGGGAATACGTAAAATCAGCTGCAAAAACAGTTGCTCCATTTTGCTAAAAAGGTTATCAAA
ATGTCCTTTCATGAAGCAAAGAAACTTCTCTGTGCATTTGCGAATCTGCACTGGGCTAATGTCACAGTCT
GGGATGCCATCCAGCTTCTTCAGAATAACCTGTTCAACGGCCTGCATCACTTCAAATAGGTAGTCTTGAA
ATGCAATGTAGATCCGAAGCATGCACGTTTGTGGCGTGAAGCCAAAGAACTGGGCCTCGTAGGTCATTGG
ATCCACAGACATGGTGGCGCGCCGGTGGATCCCGGGCCCGCGGTACCGACACCTGTGGAGAGAAAGGCAA
AGTGGATGTCAGTAAGACCAATAGGTGCCTATCTGGTCCACGCGTATGCGATATCAGCAGCTAGCGCCGA
ATTCGGCCATTTGTTCCATGTGAGTGCTAGT
