>Addgene plasmid #58280 | pERB109 | addgene partial sequence | sequence record 102080 | EGFP-C 5'-CATGGTCCTGCTGGAGTTCGTG-3'
CTCTAGAGGAGTGCAGGTGGAAACCATCTCCCCAGGAGACGGGCGCACCTTCCCCAAGCGCGGCCAGACC
TGCGTGGTGCACTACACCGGGATGCTTGAAGATGGAAAGAAATTTGATTCCTCCCGGGACAGAAACAAGC
CCTTTAAGTTTATGCTAGGCAAGCAGGAGGTGATCCGAGGCTGGGAAGAAGGGGTTGCCCAGATGAGTGT
GGGTCAGAGAGCCAAACTGACTATATCTCCAGATTATGCCTATGGTGCCACTGGGCACCCAGGCATCATC
CCACCACATGCCACTCTCGTCTTCGATGTGGAGCTTCTAAAACTGGAAACTAGAGGCGTGCAGGTCGAGA
CCATCAGCCCCGGCGACGGCCGCACCTTTCCCAAGAGAGGCCAGACTTGCGTGGTCCACTACACCGGCAT
GCTGGAGGACGGCAAGAAGTTCGACAGCAGCCGCGACCGCAACAAGCCCTTCAAGTTCATGCTGGGCAAA
CAGGAAGTGATCCGCGGCTGGGAGGAAGGCGTGGCTCAGATGAGCGTGGGGCAGCGGGCCAAGCTGACCA
TCAGCCCCGACTATGCCTACGGCGCCACCGGCCACCCCGGCATCATCCCCCCCCACGCCACCCTGGTGTT
CGACGTGGAGCTGCTGAAGCTGGAGACTAGTGAATTCGGAGTGCAGGTGGAAACCATCTCCCCAGGAGAC
GGGCGCACCTTCCCCAAGCGCGGCCAGACCTGCGTGGTGCACTACACCGGGATGCTTGAAGAT
