>Addgene plasmid #58280 | pERB109 | addgene partial sequence | sequence record 105655 | rb_glob_PA_term-R 5'-CCCATATGTCCTTCCGAGTG-3'
TTTCCTTTATTAGCCAGAAGTCAGATGCTCAAGGGGCTTCATGATGTCCCCATAATTTTTGGCAGAGGGA
AAAAGATCTCAGTGGTATTTGTGAGCCAGGGCATTGGCCACACCAGCCACCACCTTCTGATAGGCAGCCT
GCACCTGAGTGTTTACTTGTACTTATCTAGTCTTTGAGATTCGTCGGAACACATGATAATAGAGGTCCCA
GGCTTGGAGGAGGTCCTTGACATTCCCTGATTTCATGTACTTCCTGCACCACTCTTGGGCCTCCATTAAA
TCTCGACCATAGGCCTGATTAAAGGATGTTTCCTTCAGAGTCTGGGGGCCCCGTTCCATCATAGCATGCA
AGGGCTCCAGCACCTCAAACATGCCTTTCACGTTCCTTTCCCCAAAGTACAAACGAGATGCCTCTTCCAG
GCCTTCATGCCACATCTCATGCCAGAGGATTCTAGATCCGGTGGATCCCGGGCCCGCGGTACCCTTGTAC
AGCTCGTCCATGCCGCCGGTGGAGTGGCGGCCCTCGGCGCGTTCGTACTGTTCCACGATGGTGTAGTCCT
CGTTGTGGGAGGTGATGTCCAACTTGATGTTGACGTTGTAGGCGCCGGGCAGCTGCACGGGCTTCTTGGC
CTTGTAGGTGGTCTTGACCTCAGCGTCGTAGTGGCCGCCGTCCTTCAGCTTCAGCCTCTGCTTGATCTCG
CCCTTCA
