>Addgene plasmid #58280 | pERB109 | addgene partial sequence | sequence record 105656 | TK-pA-R2 5'-GGTGGGGAAAAGGAAGAAAC-3'
TATCGACAGAGTGCCAGCCCTGGGACCGAACCCCGCGTTTATGAACAAACGACCCAACACCCGTGCGTTT
TATTCTGTCTTTTTATTGCCGTCATAGCGCGGGTTCCTTCCGGTATTGTCTCCTTCCGTGTTTATTAAGC
TTGGCACTTTTCGGGGAAATGTGCGCGGAACCCCTATTTGTTTATTTTTCTAAATACATTCAAATATGTA
TCCGCTCATGAGACAATAACCCTGATAAATGCTTCAATAATATTGAAAAAGGAAGAGTATGAGTATTCAA
CATTTCCGTGTCGCCCTTATTCCCTTTTTTGCGGCATTTTGCCTTCCTGTTTTTGCTCACCCAGAAACGC
TGGTGAAAGTAAAAGATGCTGAAGATCAGTTGGGTGCACGAGTGGGTTACATCGAACTGGATCTCAACAG
CGGTAAGATCCTTGAGAGTTTTCGCCCCGAAGAACGTTTTCCAATGATGAGCACTTTTAAAGTTCTGCTA
TGTGGCGCGGTATTATCCCGTATTGACGCCGGGCAAGAGCAACTCGGTCGCCGCATACACTATTCTCAGA
ATGACTTGGTTGAGTACTCACCAGTCACAGAAAAGCATCTTACGGATGGCATGACAGTAAGAGAATTATG
CAGTGCTGCCATAACCATGAGTGATAACACTGCGGCCAACTTACTTCTGACAACGATCGGAGGACCGAAG
GAGCTAACCGC
