>Addgene plasmid #58280 | pERB109 | addgene partial sequence | sequence record 106704 | hUBCpro-F 5'-TGAAGCTCCGGTTTTGAACT-3'
TGTAATCATTTGGGTCAATATGTAATTTTCAGTGTTAGACTAGTAAATTGTCCGCTAAATTCTGGCCGTT
TTTGGCTTTTTTGTTAGACGCTAGCCACCATGTCTAGGCTGGACAAGAGCAAAGTCATAAACGGAGCTCT
GGAATTACTCAATGGTGTCGGTATCGAAGGCCTGACGACAAGGAAACTCGCTCAAAAGCTGGGAGTTGAG
CAGCCTACCCTGTACTGGCACGTGAAGAACAAGCGGGCCCTGCTCGATGCCCTGCCAATCGAGATGCTGG
ACAGGCATCATACCCACTTCTGCCCCCTGGAAGGCGAGTCATGGCAAGACTTTCTGCGGAACAACGCCAA
GTCATACCGCTGTGCTCTCCTCTCACATCGCGACGGGGCTAAAGTGCATCTCGGCACCCGCCCAACAGAG
AAACAGTACGAAACCCTGGAAAATCAGCTCGCGTTCCTGTGTCAGCAAGGCTTCTCCCTGGAGAACGCAC
TGTACGCTCTGTCCGCCGTGGGCCACTTTACACTGGGCTGCGTATTGGAGGAACAGGAGCATCAAGTAGC
AAAAGAGGAAAGAGAGACACCTACCACCGATTCTATGCCCCCACTTCTGAGACAAGCAATTGAGCTGTTC
GACCGGCA
