>Addgene plasmid #58280 | pERB109 | addgene partial sequence | sequence record 106705 | hUBCpro-R 5'-CTAAGGCCGAGTCTTATGAGCAG-3'
ATCAGGACGCTCGCTGCGCCCTTCGTCTGACGTGGCAGCGCTCGCCGTGAGGAGGGGGGCGCCCGCGGGA
GGCGCCAAAACCCGGCGCGGAGGCCACGCGTACTAGACGAGTTTACTCCCTATCAGTGATAGAGAACGAT
GTCGAGTTTACTCCCTATCAGTGATAGAGAACGTATGTCGAGTTTACTCCCTATCAGTGATAGAGAACGT
ATGTCGAGTTTACTCCCTATCAGTGATAGAGAACGTATGTCGAGTTTATCCCTATCAGTGATAGAGAACG
TATGTCGAGTTTACTCCCTATCAGTGATAGAGAACGTATGTCGAGGTAGGCGTGTACGGTGGGAGGCCTA
TATAAGCAGAGCTCGTTTAGTGAACCGTCAGATCGCACCGGGTGACTCTCTTAAGGTAGCCTTGCAGAAG
TTGGTCGTGAGGCACTGGGCAGGTAAGTATCAAGGTTACAAGACAGGTTTAAGGAGACCAATAGAAACTG
GGCTTGTCGAGACAGAGAAGACTCTTGCGTTTCGGTCGACTTCTAGAGCTCTGGAGGCTTGCTGAAGGCT
GTATGCTAGAGACGTACAGATGCGTCTCACAGGACACAAGGCCTGTTACTAGCACTCACATGGAACAAAT
GGCCGAATTCGGCGCTAGCTGCTGATATCGCATACGCGTGGACCAGATAGGCACCTATTGGTCTTACTGA
CATCCACTTTGCCTTTCTCTCCACAGGTGTCGGTACCGC
